Addgene plasmid #57208: PS-CFP2-ALK1-C-18
Purpose: Localization: Membrane Receptor, Excitation: 400 / 490, Emission: 468 / 511
Depositing lab: Michael Davidson. Depositing organization: Florida State University, Tallahassee.
Backbone
  Vector backbone: PS-CFP2-C1
  Backbone size w/o insert (bp): 4750
  Vector type: Mammalian Expression
  Selectable markers: Neomycin (select with G418)
Growth in bacteria
  Bacterial resistance: Kanamycin, 50 μg/mL
  Growth temperature: 37°C
  Growth strain: DH5alpha
  Copy number: High Copy
Gene/Insert
  Gene/Insert name: ALK1 (alt name: NM_001077401)
  Species: H. sapiens (human)
  Entrez Gene: ACVRL1 (a.k.a. ACVRLK1, ALK-1, ALK1, HHT, HHT2, ORW2, SKR3, TSR-I)
  Promoter: CMV
  Tag / fusion protein: PS-CFP2 (N terminal on backbone)
  Cloning method: Unknown
  Sequencing primers: 5′ CMV-F; 3′ SV40pA-R
Terms and licenses: Academic/Nonprofit Terms; Industry Terms
Depositor comments: . Excitation = 400 / 490; Emission = 468 / 511
How to cite: PS-CFP2-ALK1-C-18 was a gift from Michael Davidson (Addgene plasmid # 57208 ; http://n2t.net/addgene:57208 ; RRID:Addgene_57208)
