[The description below was written by a language model from this plasmid's Addgene catalogue record and pLannotate feature annotations shown in this document.]
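Description:
PS-CFP2-ALK1-C-18 is a mammalian expression plasmid built on the PS-CFP2-C1 backbone, a C1-style fluorescent protein fusion vector. It is propagated in E. coli as a high-copy plasmid through a ColE1/pUC-type origin and selected with kanamycin. The same NeoR/KanR gene (Tn5 aminoglycoside phosphotransferase) serves both hosts. A bacterial bla-type promoter drives it in E. coli, while the adjacent SV40 enhancer/early promoter drives it in mammalian cells for G418 selection of stable transfectants, and an HSV TK polyadenylation signal terminates the transcript. An f1 origin is also present, which permits single-stranded DNA production. The short RSF ori, ble, bGH poly(A) and SV40 large T antigen hits in the feature table are only fragments. They most likely reflect sequence similarity within backbone regions rather than functional elements.

The payload is a fusion of PS-CFP2 to human ALK1 (ACVRL1), expressed from the CMV immediate-early enhancer and promoter and terminated by the SV40 poly(A) signal. PS-CFP2 lies upstream and is joined through residual multiple cloning site sequence to the ACVRL1 coding region, so the fluorescent protein sits at the N terminus of the receptor. The "18" in the name may refer to the linker length, but the record does not say so. ACVRL1 is a type I transmembrane serine/threonine kinase receptor for the TGF-beta family ligands BMP9 and BMP10, and it signals through SMADs in blood vessel development. PS-CFP2 is a photoconvertible protein derived from Aequorea coerulescens. The recorded excitation/emission pairs of 400/468 nm and 490/511 nm correspond to its two spectral states, before and after photoconversion. The stated purpose is membrane receptor localization, which suits live-cell imaging and photoconversion-based tracking of the labelled receptor.
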