Features (pLannotate 1.2.2; 16 found; start..end, strand, type, name):
      1..47      +  rep_origin     RSF ori (fragment): Plasmids containing the RSF 1030 origin of replication can be propagated in E. coli cells that contain additional plasmids with compatible origins.
    115..418     +  enhancer       CMV enhancer: human cytomegalovirus immediate early enhancer
    419..622     +  promoter       CMV promoter: human cytomegalovirus (CMV) immediate early promoter
    667..1380    +  CDS            PS-CFP2: PS-CFP2 is a photoconvertible blue fluorescent protein, derived from Aequorea coerulescens.
   1381..1415    +  misc_feature   MCS (fragment): multiple cloning site
   1435..2940    +  CDS            ACVRL1: ACVL1_HUMAN - Also known as ACVRLK1, ALK1. Experimental evidence at protein level: Swiss-Prot protein existence level 1. Type I receptor for TGF-beta family ligands BMP9/GDF2 and BMP10 and important regulator of normal blood vessel development. On ligand binding, forms a receptor complex consisting of two type II and two type I transmembrane serine/threonine kinases. Type II receptors phosphorylate and activate type I receptors which autophosphorylate, then bind and activate SMAD transcriptional regulators. May bind activin as well. From Homo sapiens (Human).
   2966..3050    +  CDS            large T antigen (fragment): large T antigen from SV40 (simian virus 40)
   3073..3194    +  polyA_signal   SV40 poly(A) signal: SV40 polyadenylation signal
   3228..3656    -  rep_origin     f1 ori (sequence partly withheld): f1 bacteriophage origin of replication; arrow indicates direction of (+) strand synthesis
   3683..3787    +  promoter       AmpR promoter: bla
   3789..4146    +  promoter       SV40 promoter: SV40 enhancer and early promoter
   4181..4975    +  CDS            NeoR/KanR: aminoglycoside phosphotransferase from Tn5; aph(3')-II (or nptII); confers resistance to neomycin, kanamycin, and G418 (Geneticin®)
   4996..5148    +  CDS            ble (fragment): BLE_KLEPN - Experimental evidence at protein level: Swiss-Prot protein existence level 1. Binding protein with a strong affinity to the bleomycin family of antibiotics. Binds to CL990; an antimitotic-antibiotic compound. From Klebsiella pneumoniae.
   5207..5254    +  polyA_signal   HSV TK poly(A) signal: herpes simplex virus thymidine kinase polyadenylation signal (Cole and Stacy, 1985)
   5345..5361    -  polyA_signal   bGH poly(A) signal (fragment): bovine growth hormone polyadenylation signal
   5583..6171    +  rep_origin     ori: high-copy-number ColE1/pMB1/pBR322/pUC origin of replication
>Addgene plasmid #57208 | PS-CFP2-ALK1-C-18 | addgene full sequence | sequence record 218630 | Addgene NGS Result
TTCTTTCCTGCGTTATCCCCTGATTCTGTGGATAACCGTATTACCGCCATGCATTAGTTATTAATAGTAA
TCAATTACGGGGTCATTAGTTCATAGCCCATATATGGAGTTCCGCGTTACATAACTTACGGTAAATGGCC
CGCCTGGCTGACCGCCCAACGACCCCCGCCCATTGACGTCAATAATGACGTATGTTCCCATAGTAACGCC
AATAGGGACTTTCCATTGACGTCAATGGGTGGAGTATTTACGGTAAACTGCCCACTTGGCAGTACATCAA
GTGTATCATATGCCAAGTACGCCCCCTATTGACGTCAATGACGGTAAATGGCCCGCCTGGCATTATGCCC
AGTACATGACCTTATGGGACTTTCCTACTTGGCAGTACATCTACGTATTAGTCATCGCTATTACCATGGT
GATGCGGTTTTGGCAGTACATCAATGGGCGTGGATAGCGGTTTGACTCACGGGGATTTCCAAGTCTCCAC
CCCATTGACGTCAATGGGAGTTTGTTTTGGCACCAAAATCAACGGGACTTTCCAAAATGTCGTAACAACT
CCGCCCCATTGACGCAAATGGGCGGTAGGCGTGTACGGTGGGAGGTCTATATAAGCAGAGCTGGTTTAGT
GAACCGTCAGATCCGCTAGCGCTACCGGTCGCCACCATGAGCAAGGGCGCCGAGCTGTTCACCGGCATCG
TGCCCATCCTGATCGAGCTGAATGGCGATGTGAATGGCCACAAGTTCAGCGTGAGCGGCGAGGGCGAGGG
CGATGCCACCTACGGCAAGCTGACCCTGAAGTTCATCTGCACCACCGGCAAGCTGCCTGTGCCCTGGCCC
ACCCTGGTGGCCACCCTGAGCTACGGCGTGCAGTGCTTCTCACGCTACCCCGATCACATGAAGCAGCACG
ACTTCTTCAAGAGCGCCATGCCTGAGGGCTACATCCAGGAGCGCACCATCTTCTTCGAGGATGACGGCAA
CTACAAGACGCGCGCCGAGGTGAAGTTCGAGGGCGATACCCTGGTGAGTCGCATCGAGCTGACCGGCACT
GATTTCAAGGAGGATGGCAACATCCTGGGCAATAAGATGGAGTACAACTACAACGCCACCAATGTGTACA
TCGTGGCCGACAAGGCCAGGAATGGCATCAAGGTGAACTTCAAGGTCCGCCACAACATCAAGGATGGCAG
CGTGCAGCTGGCCGACCACTACCAGCAGAATACCCCCATCGGCGATGGCCCTGTGCTGCTGCCCGATAAC
CACTACCTGTCCACCCAGAGCGCCCTGTCCAAGGACCCCAACGAGAAGCGCGATCACATGATCTACCTCG
AGTTCGTGACCGCCGCCGCCATCACCCACGGCATGGATGAGCTGTACAAGTCCGGACTCAGATCTCGAGC
TCAAGCTTCGAATTCAGGGTCTGGAAGTGGTAGCACCTTGGGCTCCCCCAGGAAAGGCCTTCTGATGCTG
CTGATGGCCTTGGTGACCCAGGGAGACCCTGTGAAGCCGTCTCGGGGCCCGCTGGTGACCTGCACGTGTG
AGAGCCCACATTGCAAGGGGCCTACCTGCCGGGGGGCCTGGTGCACAGTAGTGCTGGTGCGGGAGGAGGG
GAGGCACCCCCAGGAACATCGGGGCTGCGGGAACTTGCACAGGGAGCTCTGCAGGGGGCGCCCCACCGAG
TTCGTCAACCACTACTGCTGCGACAGCCACCTCTGCAACCACAACGTGTCCCTGGTGCTGGAGGCCACCC
AACCTCCTTCGGAGCAGCCGGGAACAGATGGCCAGCTGGCCCTGATCCTGGGCCCCGTGCTGGCCTTGCT
GGCCCTGGTGGCCCTGGGTGTCCTGGGCCTGTGGCATGTCCGACGGAGGCAGGAGAAGCAGCGTGGCCTG
CACAGCGAGCTGGGAGAGTCCAGTCTCATCCTGAAAGCATCTGAGCAGGGCGACAGCATGTTGGGGGACC
TCCTGGACAGTGACTGCACCACAGGGAGTGGCTCAGGGCTCCCCTTCCTGGTGCAGAGGACAGTGGCACG
GCAGGTTGCCTTGGTGGAGTGTGTGGGAAAAGGCCGCTATGGCGAAGTGTGGCGGGGCTTGTGGCACGGT
GAGAGTGTGGCCGTCAAGATCTTCTCCTCGAGGGATGAACAGTCCTGGTTCCGGGAGACTGAGATCTATA
ACACAGTGTTGCTCAGACACGACAACATCCTAGGCTTCATCGCCTCAGACATGACCTCCCGCAACTCGAG
CACGCAGCTGTGGCTCATCACGCACTACCACGAGCACGGCTCCCTCTACGACTTTCTGCAGAGACAGACG
CTGGAGCCCCATCTGGCTCTGAGGCTAGCTGTGTCCGCGGCATGCGGCCTGGCGCACCTGCACGTGGAGA
TCTTCGGTACACAGGGCAAACCAGCCATTGCCCACCGCGACTTCAAGAGCCGCAATGTGCTGGTCAAGAG
CAACCTGCAGTGTTGCATCGCCGACCTGGGCCTGGCTGTGATGCACTCACAGGGCAGCGATTACCTGGAC
ATCGGCAACAACCCGAGAGTGGGCACCAAGCGGTACATGGCACCCGAGGTGCTGGACGAGCAGATCCGCA
CGGACTGCTTTGAGTCCTACAAGTGGACTGACATCTGGGCCTTTGGCCTGGTGCTGTGGGAGATTGCCCG
CCGGACCATCGTGAATGGCATCGTGGAGGACTATAGACCACCCTTCTATGATGTGGTGCCCAATGACCCC
AGCTTTGAGGACATGAAGAAGGTGGTGTGTGTGGATCAGCAGACCCCCACCATCCCTAACCGGCTGGCTG
CAGACCCGGTCCTCTCAGGCCTAGCTCAGATGATGCGGGAGTGCTGGTACCCAAACCCCTCTGCCCGACT
CACCGCGCTGCGGATCAAGAAGACACTACAAAAAATTAGCAACAGTCCAGAGAAGCCTAAAGTGATTCAA
TAGGGATCCACCGGATCTAGATAACTGATCATAATCAGCCATACCACATTTGTAGAGGTTTTACTTGCTT
TAAAAAACCTCCCACACCTCCCCCTGAACCTGAAACATAAAATGAATGCAATTGTTGTTGTTAACTTGTT
TATTGCAGCTTATAATGGTTACAAATAAAGCAATAGCATCACAAATTTCACAAATAAAGCATTTTTTTCA
CTGCATTCTAGTTGTGGTTTGTCCAAACTCATCAATGTATCTTAACGCGTAAATTGTAAGCGTTAATATT
TTGTTAAAATTCGCGTTAAATTTTTGTTAAATCAGCTCATTTTTTAACCAATAGGCCGAAATCGGCAAAA
TCCCTTATAAATCAAAAGAATAGACCGAGATAGGGT
[37 nt withheld, positions 3327-3363]
AAAGAACGTGGACTCCAACGTCAAAGG
[49 nt withheld, positions 3391-3439]
T
[91 nt withheld, positions 3441-3531]
G
[124 nt withheld, positions 3533-3656]
CAGGTGGCACTTTTCGGGGAAATGTGCGCGGAACCCCTATTTGTTTATTTTTCTAAATACATTCAAATAT
GTATCCGCTCATGAGACAATAACCCTGATAAATGCTTCAATAATATTGAAAAAGGAAGAGTCCTGAGGCG
GAAAGAACCAGCTGTGGAATGTGTGTCAGTTAGGGTGTGGAAAGTCCCCAGGCTCCCCAGCAGGCAGAAG
TATGCAAAGCATGCATCTCAATTAGTCAGCAACCAGGTGTGGAAAGTCCCCAGGCTCCCCAGCAGGCAGA
AGTATGCAAAGCATGCATCTCAATTAGTCAGCAACCATAGTCCCGCCCCTAACTCCGCCCATCCCGCCCC
TAACTCCGCCCAGTTCCGCCCATTCTCCGCCCCATGGCTGACTAATTTTTTTTATTTATGCAGAGGCCGA
GGCCGCCTCGGCCTCTGAGCTATTCCAGAAGTAGTGAGGAGGCTTTTTTGGAGGCCTAGGCTTTTGCAAA
GATCGATCAAGAGACAGGATGAGGATCGTTTCGCATGATTGAACAAGATGGATTGCACGCAGGTTCTCCG
GCCGCTTGGGTGGAGAGGCTATTCGGCTATGACTGGGCACAACAGACAATCGGCTGCTCTGATGCCGCCG
TGTTCCGGCTGTCAGCGCAGGGGCGCCCGGTTCTTTTTGTCAAGACCGACCTGTCCGGTGCCCTGAATGA
ACTGCAAGACGAGGCAGCGCGGCTATCGTGGCTGGCCACGACGGGCGTTCCTTGCGCAGCTGTGCTCGAC
GTTGTCACTGAAGCGGGAAGGGACTGGCTGCTATTGGGCGAAGTGCCGGGGCAGGATCTCCTGTCATCTC
ACCTTGCTCCTGCCGAGAAAGTATCCATCATGGCTGATGCAATGCGGCGGCTGCATACGCTTGATCCGGC
TACCTGCCCATTCGACCACCAAGCGAAACATCGCATCGAGCGAGCACGTACTCGGATGGAAGCCGGTCTT
GTCGATCAGGATGATCTGGACGAAGAGCATCAGGGGCTCGCGCCAGCCGAACTGTTCGCCAGGCTCAAGG
CGAGCATGCCCGACGGCGAGGATCTCGTCGTGACCCATGGCGATGCCTGCTTGCCGAATATCATGGTGGA
AAATGGCCGCTTTTCTGGATTCATCGACTGTGGCCGGCTGGGTGTGGCGGACCGCTATCAGGACATAGCG
TTGGCTACCCGTGATATTGCTGAAGAGCTTGGCGGCGAATGGGCTGACCGCTTCCTCGTGCTTTACGGTA
TCGCCGCTCCCGATTCGCAGCGCATCGCCTTCTATCGCCTTCTTGACGAGTTCTTCTGAGCGGGACTCTG
GGGTTCGAAATGACCGACCAAGCGACGCCCAACCTGCCATCACGAGATTTCGATTCCACCGCCGCCTTCT
ATGAAAGGTTGGGCTTCGGAATCGTTTTCCGGGACGCCGGCTGGATGATCCTCCAGCGCGGGGATCTCAT
GCTGGAGTTCTTCGCCCACCCTAGGGGGAGGCTAACTGAAACACGGAAGGAGACAATACCGGAAGGAACC
CGCGCTATGACGGCAATAAAAAGACAGAATAAAACGCACGGTGTTGGGTCGTTTGTTCATAAACGCGGGG
TTCGGTCCCAGGGCTGGCACTCTGTCGATACCCCACCGAGACCCCATTGGGGCCAATACGCCCGCGTTTC
TTCCTTTTCCCCACCCCACCCCCCAAGTTCGGGTGAAGGCCCAGGGCTCGCAGCCAACGTCGGGGCGGCA
GGCCCTGCCATAGCCTCAGGTTACTCATATATACTTTAGATTGATTTAAAACTTCATTTTTAATTTAAAA
GGATCTAGGTGAAGATCCTTTTTGATAATCTCATGACCAAAATCCCTTAACGTGAGTTTTCGTTCCACTG
AGCGTCAGACCCCGTAGAAAAGATCAAAGGATCTTCTTGAGATCCTTTTTTTCTGCGCGTAATCTGCTGC
TTGCAAACAAAAAAACCACCGCTACCAGCGGTGGTTTGTTTGCCGGATCAAGAGCTACCAACTCTTTTTC
CGAAGGTAACTGGCTTCAGCAGAGCGCAGATACCAAATACTGTTCTTCTAGTGTAGCCGTAGTTAGGCCA
CCACTTCAAGAACTCTGTAGCACCGCCTACATACCTCGCTCTGCTAATCCTGTTACCAGTGGCTGCTGCC
AGTGGCGATAAGTCGTGTCTTACCGGGTTGGACTCAAGACGATAGTTACCGGATAAGGCGCAGCGGTCGG
GCTGAACGGGGGGTTCGTGCACACAGCCCAGCTTGGAGCGAACGACCTACACCGAACTGAGATACCTACA
GCGTGAGCTATGAGAAAGCGCCACGCTTCCCGAAGGGAGAAAGGCGGACAGGTATCCGGTAAGCGGCAGG
GTCGGAACAGGAGAGCGCACGAGGGAGCTTCCAGGGGGAAACGCCTGGTATCTTTATAGTCCTGTCGGGT
TTCGCCACCTCTGACTTGAGCGTCGATTTTTGTGATGCTCGTCAGGGGGGCGGAGCCTATGGAAAAACGC
CAGCAACGCGGCCTTTTTACGGTTCCTGGCCTTTTGCTGGCCTTTTGCTCACATG
