>Addgene plasmid #57208 | PS-CFP2-ALK1-C-18 | depositor partial sequence | sequence record 88347 | insert sequence
CGCGTGCTAGTGACGTCAGATCCGCTAGCGCTACCGGTCGCCACCATGAGCAAGGGCGCCGAGCTGTTCA
CCGGCATCGTGCCCATCCTGATCGAGCTGAATGGCGATGTGAATGGCCACAAGTTCAGCGTGAGCGGCGA
GGGCGAGGGCGATGCCACCTACGGCAAGCTGACCCTGAAGTTCATCTGCACCACCGGCAAGCTGCCTGTG
CCCTGGCCCACCCTGGTGGCCACCCTGAGCTACGGCGTGCAGTGCTTCTCACGCTACCCCGATCACATGA
AGCAGCACGACTTCTTCAAGAGCGCCATGCCTGAGGGCTACATCCAGGAGCGCACCATCTTCTTCGAGGA
TGACGGCAACTACAAGACGCGCGCCGAGGTGAAGTTCGAGGGCGATACCCTGGTGAGTCGCATCGAGCTG
ACCGGCACTGATTTCAAGGAGGATGGCAACATCCTGGGCAATAAGATGGAGTACAACTACAACGCCACCA
ATGTGTACATCGTGGCCGACAAGGCCAGGAATGGCATCAAGGTGAACTTCAAGGTCCGCCACAACATCAA
GGATGGCAGCGTGCAGCTGGCCGACCACTACCAGCAGAATACCCCCATCGGCGATGGCCCTGTGCTGCTG
CCCGATAACCACTACCTGTCCACCCAGAGCGCCCTGTCCAAGGACCCCAACGAGAAGCGCGATCACATGA
TCTACCTCGAGTTCGTGACCGCCGCCGCCATCACCCACGGCATGGATGAGCTGTACAAGTCCGGACTCAG
ATCTCGAGCTCAAGCTTCGAATTCAGGGTCTGGAAGTGGTAGCACCTTGGGCTCCCCCAGGAAAGGCCTT
CTGATGCTGCTGATGGCCTTGGTGACCCAGGGAGACCCTGTGAAGCCGTCTCGGGGCCCGCTGGTGACCT
GCACGTGTGAGAGCCCACATTGCAAGGGGCCTACCTGCCGGGGGGCCTGGTGCACAGTAGTGCTGGTGCG
GGAGGAGGGGAGGCACCCCCAGGAACATCGGGGCTGCGGGAACTTGCACAGGGAGCTCTGCAGGGGGCGC
CCCACCGAGTTCGTCAACCACTACTGCTGCGACAGCCACCTCTGCAACCACAACGTGTCCCTGGTGCTGG
AGGCCACCCAACCTCCTTCGGAGCAGCCGGGAACAGATGGCCAGCTGGCCCTGATCCTGGGCCCCGTGCT
GGCCTTGCTGGCCCTGGTGGCCCTGGGTGTCCTGGGCCTGTGGCATGTCCGACGGAGGCAGGAGAAGCAG
CGTGGCCTGCACAGCGAGCTGGGAGAGTCCAGTCTCATCCTGAAAGCATCTGAGCAGGGCGACAGCATGT
TGGGGGACCTCCTGGACAGTGACTGCACCACAGGGAGTGGCTCAGGGCTCCCCTTCCTGGTGCAGAGGAC
AGTGGCACGGCAGGTTGCCTTGGTGGAGTGTGTGGGAAAAGGCCGCTATGGCGAAGTGTGGCGGGGCTTG
TGGCACGGTGAGAGTGTGGCCGTCAAGATCTTCTCCTCGAGGGATGAACAGTCCTGGTTCCGGGAGACTG
AGATCTATAACACAGTGTTGCTCAGACACGACAACATCCTAGGCTTCATCGCCTCAGACATGACCTCCCG
CAACTCGAGCACGCAGCTGTGGCTCATCACGCACTACCACGAGCACGGCTCCCTCTACGACTTTCTGCAG
AGACAGACGCTGGAGCCCCATCTGGCTCTGAGGCTAGCTGTGTCCGCGGCATGCGGCCTGGCGCACCTGC
ACGTGGAGATCTTCGGTACACAGGGCAAACCAGCCATTGCCCACCGCGACTTCAAGAGCCGCAATGTGCT
GGTCAAGAGCAACCTGCAGTGTTGCATCGCCGACCTGGGCCTGGCTGTGATGCACTCACAGGGCAGCGAT
TACCTGGACATCGGCAACAACCCGAGAGTGGGCACCAAGCGGTACATGGCACCCGAGGTGCTGGACGAGC
AGATCCGCACGGACTGCTTTGAGTCCTACAAGTGGACTGACATCTGGGCCTTTGGCCTGGTGCTGTGGGA
GATTGCCCGCCGGACCATCGTGAATGGCATCGTGGAGGACTATAGACCACCCTTCTATGATGTGGTGCCC
AATGACCCCAGCTTTGAGGACATGAAGAAGGTGGTGTGTGTGGATCAGCAGACCCCCACCATCCCTAACC
GGCTGGCTGCAGACCCGGTCCTCTCAGGCCTAGCTCAGATGATGCGGGAGTGCTGGTACCCAAACCCCTC
TGCCCGACTCACCGCGCTGCGGATCAAGAAGACACTACAAAAAATTAGCAACAGTCCAGAGAAGCCTAAA
GTGATTCAATAGGGATCCACCGGATCTAGATAACTGATCATAATCAGCCATACCACATTG
